>Addgene plasmid #138647 | HA-RNF126 | addgene full sequence | sequence record 273227 | Addgene NGS Result
GACGGATCGGGAGATCTCCCGATCCCCTATGGTGCACTCTCAGTACAATCTGCTCTGATGCCGCATAGTT
AAGCCAGTATCTGCTCCCTGCTTGTGTGTTGGAGGTCGCTGAGTAGTGCGCGAGCAAAATTTAAGCTACA
ACAAGGCAAGGCTTGACCGACAATTGCATGAAGAATCTGCTTAGGGTTAGGCGTTTTGCGCTGCTTCGCG
ATGTACGGGCCAGATATACGCGTTGACATTGATTATTGACTAGTTATTAATAGTAATCAATTACGGGGTC
ATTAGTTCATAGCCCATATATGGAGTTCCGCGTTACATAACTTACGGTAAATGGCCCGCCTGGCTGACCG
CCCAACGACCCCCGCCCATTGACGTCAATAATGACGTATGTTCCCATAGTAACGCCAATAGGGACTTTCC
ATTGACGTCAATGGGTGGAGTATTTACGGTAAACTGCCCACTTGGCAGTACATCAAGTGTATCATATGCC
AAGTACGCCCCCTATTGACGTCAATGACGGTAAATGGCCCGCCTGGCATTATGCCCAGTACATGACCTTA
TGGGACTTTCCTACTTGGCAGTACATCTACGTATTAGTCATCGCTATTACCATGGTGATGCGGTTTTGGC
AGTACATCAATGGGCGTGGATAGCGGTTTGACTCACGGGGATTTCCAAGTCTCCACCCCATTGACGTCAA
TGGGAGTTTGTTTTGGCACCAAAATCAACGGGACTTTCCAAAATGTCGTAACAACTCCGCCCCATTGACG
CAAATGGGCGGTAGGCGTGTACGGTGGGAGGTCTATATAAGCAGAGCTCTCTGGCTAACTAGAGAACCCA
CTGCTTACTGGCTTATCGAAATTAATACGACTCACTATAGGGAGACCCAAGCTGGCTAGCGTTTAAACTT
AAGCTTGCCACCATGTACCCATACGATGTTCCTGACTATGCGGGCTATCCCTATGACGTCCCGGACTATG
CAGGATCCGAGGCGTCGCCGCAGCCCGGACGGTACTTCTGCCACTGCTGCTCGGTAGAGATCGTGCCGCG
CCTGCCGGATTACATCTGCCCAAGGTGCGAGTCTGGCTTCATTGAGGAGCTTCCAGAAGAGACCAGGAAC
ACAGAGAATGGCTCAGCCCCCTCCACAGCCCCCACCGACCAGAACCGGCAGCCATTTGAGAATGTGGACC
AGCACCTGTTCACGCTGCCACAGGGATACAGCCAGTTTGCCTTTGGCATCTTCGACGATAGCTTTGAGAT
TCCCACGTTCCCTCCTGGAGCCCAGGCCGATGATGGCAGGGACCCTGAGAGCCGACGGGAGAGAGAGCAC
CAGTCTCGGCATCGGTACGGGGCCCGGCAGCCCCGTGCCCGCCTCACTGCCCGCCGGGCCACTGGCCGGC
ATGAAGGTGTCCCTACGCTGGAAGGGATCATCCAGCAGCTCGTGAATGGCATCATCTCTCCGGCTGCTGT
GCCCAGCCTGGGCCTTGGTCCCTGGGGCGTCCTGCACTCGAACCCAATGGACTACGCCTGGGGGGCCAAC
GGCCTGGACACCATCATCACGCAGCTCCTCAATCAGTTTGAGAACACCGGCCCCCCACCTGCAGACAAGG
AGAAGATTCAGGCTCTCCCCACGGTCCCAGTCACAGAGGAACACGTGGGCTCAGGGCTTGAGTGCCCAGT
GTGTAAAGAAGACTATGCACTGGGTGAGAGTGTGCGGCAGTTGCCCTGCAACCACCTGTTCCACGACAGC
TGCATCGTGCCCTGGCTGGAGCAGCATGACAGCTGCCCGGTCTGCCGTAAGAGCCTCACTGGACAGAACA
CAGCCACCAATCCCCCAGGCTTGACCGGTGTAGGTTTCTCCTCGTCCTCGTCCTCATCCTCCTCCAGCTC
GCCCAGCAATGAGAACGCCACAAGCAACTCCTGATTCTGAAGATATCCAGCACAGTGGCGGCCGCTCGAG
TCTAGAGGGCCCGTTTAAACCCGCTGATCAGCCTCGACTGTGCCTTCTAGTTGCCAGCCATCTGTTGTTT
GCCCCTCCCCCGTGCCTTCCTTGACCCTGGAAGGTGCCACTCCCACTGTCCTTTCCTAATAAAATGAGGA
AATTGCATCGCATTGTCTGAGTAGGTGTCATTCTATTCTGGGGGGTGGGGTGGGGCAGGACAGCAAGGGG
GAGGATTGGGAAGACAATAGCAGGCATGCTGGGGATGCGGTGGGCTCTATGGCTTCTGAGGCGGAAAGAA
CCAGCTGGGGCTCTAGGGGGTATCCCC
[124 nt withheld, positions 2268-2391]
C
[91 nt withheld, positions 2393-2483]
A
[49 nt withheld, positions 2485-2533]
CCTTTGACGTTGGAGTCCACGTTCTTT
[37 nt withheld, positions 2561-2597]
ACCCTATCTCGGTCTATTCTTTTGATTTATAAGGGATTTTGCCGATTTCGGCCTATTGGTTAAAAAATGA
GCTGATTTAACAAAAATTTAACGCGAATTAATTCTGTGGAATGTGTGTCAGTTAGGGTGTGGAAAGTCCC
CAGGCTCCCCAGCAGGCAGAAGTATGCAAAGCATGCATCTCAATTAGTCAGCAACCAGGTGTGGAAAGTC
CCCAGGCTCCCCAGCAGGCAGAAGTATGCAAAGCATGCATCTCAATTAGTCAGCAACCATAGTCCCGCCC
CTAACTCCGCCCATCCCGCCCCTAACTCCGCCCAGTTCCGCCCATTCTCCGCCCCATGGCTGACTAATTT
TTTTTATTTATGCAGAGGCCGAGGCCGCCTCTGCCTCTGAGCTATTCCAGAAGTAGTGAGGAGGCTTTTT
TGGAGGCCTAGGCTTTTGCAAAAAGCTCCCGGGAGCTTGTATATCCATTTTCGGATCTGATCAGCACGTG
TTGACAATTAATCATCGGCATAGTATATCGGCATAGTATAATACGACAAGGTGAGGAACTAAACCATGGC
CAAGTTGACCAGTGCCGTTCCGGTGCTCACCGCGCGCGACGTCGCCGGAGCGGTCGAGTTCTGGACCGAC
CGGCTCGGGTTCTCCCGGGACTTCGTGGAGGACGACTTCGCCGGTGTGGTCCGGGACGACGTGACCCTGT
TCATCAGCGCGGTCCAGGACCAGGTGGTGCCGGACAACACCCTGGCCTGGGTGTGGGTGCGCGGCCTGGA
CGAGCTGTACGCCGAGTGGTCGGAGGTCGTGTCCACGAACTTCCGGGACGCCTCCGGGCCGGCCATGACC
GAGATCGGCGAGCAGCCGTGGGGGCGGGAGTTCGCCCTGCGCGACCCGGCCGGCAACTGCGTGCACTTCG
TGGCCGAGGAGCAGGACTGACACGTGCTACGAGATTTCGATTCCACCGCCGCCTTCTATGAAAGGTTGGG
CTTCGGAATCGTTTTCCGGGACGCCGGCTGGATGATCCTCCAGCGCGGGGATCTCATGCTGGAGTTCTTC
GCCCACCCCAACTTGTTTATTGCAGCTTATAATGGTTACAAATAAAGCAATAGCATCACAAATTTCACAA
ATAAAGCATTTTTTTCACTGCATTCTAGTTGTGGTTTGTCCAAACTCATCAATGTATCTTATCATGTCTG
TATACCGTCGACCTCTAGCTAGAGCTTGGCGTAATCATGGTCATAGCTGTTTCCTGTGTGAAATTGTTAT
CCGCTCACAATTCCACACAACATACGAGCCGGAAGCATAAAGTGTAAAGCCTGGGGTGCCTAATGAGTGA
GCTAACTCACATTAATTGCGTTGCGCTCACTGCCCGCTTTCCAGTCGGGAAACCTGTCGTGCCAGCTGCA
TTAATGAATCGGCCAACGCGCGGGGAGAGGCGGTTTGCGTATTGGGCGCTCTTCCGCTTCCTCGCTCACT
GACTCGCTGCGCTCGGTCGTTCGGCTGCGGCGAGCGGTATCAGCTCACTCAAAGGCGGTAATACGGTTAT
CCACAGAATCAGGGGATAACGCAGGAAAGAACATGTGAGCAAAAGGCCAGCAAAAGGCCAGGAACCGTAA
AAAGGCCGCGTTGCTGGCGTTTTTCCATAGGCTCCGCCCCCCTGACGAGCATCACAAAAATCGACGCTCA
AGTCAGAGGTGGCGAAACCCGACAGGACTATAAAGATACCAGGCGTTTCCCCCTGGAAGCTCCCTCGTGC
GCTCTCCTGTTCCGACCCTGCCGCTTACCGGATACCTGTCCGCCTTTCTCCCTTCGGGAAGCGTGGCGCT
TTCTCATAGCTCACGCTGTAGGTATCTCAGTTCGGTGTAGGTCGTTCGCTCCAAGCTGGGCTGTGTGCAC
GAACCCCCCGTTCAGCCCGACCGCTGCGCCTTATCCGGTAACTATCGTCTTGAGTCCAACCCGGTAAGAC
ACGACTTATCGCCACTGGCAGCAGCCACTGGTAACAGGATTAGCAGAGCGAGGTATGTAGGCGGTGCTAC
AGAGTTCTTGAAGTGGTGGCCTAACTACGGCTACACTAGAAGAACAGTATTTGGTATCTGCGCTCTGCTG
AAGCCAGTTACCTTCGGAAAAAGAGTTGGTAGCTCTTGATCCGGCAAACAAACCACCGCTGGTAGCGGTG
GTTTTTTTGTTTGCAAGCAGCAGATTACGCGCAGAAAAAAAGGATCTCAAGAAGATCCTTTGATCTTTTC
TACGGGGTCTGACGCTCAGTGGAACGAAAACTCACGTTAAGGGATTTTGGTCATGAGATTATCAAAAAGG
ATCTTCACCTAGATCCTTTTAAATTAAAAATGAAGTTTTAAATCAATCTAAAGTATATATGAGTAAACTT
GGTCTGACAGTTACCAATGCTTAATCAGTGAGGCACCTATCTCAGCGATCTGTCTATTTCGTTCATCCAT
AGTTGCCTGACTCCCCGTCGTGTAGATAACTACGATACGGGAGGGCTTACCATCTGGCCCCAGTGCTGCA
ATGATACCGCGAGACCCACGCTCACCGGCTCCAGATTTATCAGCAATAAACCAGCCAGCCGGAAGGGCCG
AGCGCAGAAGTGGTCCTGCAACTTTATCCGCCTCCATCCAGTCTATTAATTGTTGCCGGGAAGCTAGAGT
AAGTAGTTCGCCAGTTAATAGTTTGCGCAACGTTGTTGCCATTGCTACAGGCATCGTGGTGTCACGCTCG
TCGTTTGGTATGGCTTCATTCAGCTCCGGTTCCCAACGATCAAGGCGAGTTACATGATCCCCCATGTTGT
GCAAAAAAGCGGTTAGCTCCTTCGGTCCTCCGATCGTTGTCAGAAGTAAGTTGGCCGCAGTGTTATCACT
CATGGTTATGGCAGCACTGCATAATTCTCTTACTGTCATGCCATCCGTAAGATGCTTTTCTGTGACTGGT
GAGTACTCAACCAAGTCATTCTGAGAATAGTGTATGCGGCGACCGAGTTGCTCTTGCCCGGCGTCAATAC
GGGATAATACCGCGCCACATAGCAGAACTTTAAAAGTGCTCATCATTGGAAAACGTTCTTCGGGGCGAAA
ACTCTCAAGGATCTTACCGCTGTTGAGATCCAGTTCGATGTAACCCACTCGTGCACCCAACTGATCTTCA
GCATCTTTTACTTTCACCAGCGTTTCTGGGTGAGCAAAAACAGGAAGGCAAAATGCCGCAAAAAAGGGAA
TAAGGGCGACACGGAAATGTTGAATACTCATACTCTTCCTTTTTCAATATTATTGAAGCATTTATCAGGG
TTATTGTCTCATGAGCGGATACATATTTGAATGTATTTAGAAAAATAAACAAATAGGGGTTCCGCGCACA
TTTCCCCGAAAAGTGCCACCTGACGTC
Features (pLannotate 1.2.2; 22 found; start..end, strand, type, name):
     28..80      -  misc_feature   bom (fragment): basis of mobility region from pBR322
    235..614     +  enhancer       CMV enhancer: human cytomegalovirus immediate early enhancer
    615..818     +  promoter       CMV promoter: human cytomegalovirus (CMV) immediate early promoter
    814..847     +  LTR            5' LTR (truncated) (fragment): truncated 5' long terminal repeat (LTR) from HIV-1
    863..881     +  promoter       T7 promoter: promoter for bacteriophage T7 RNA polymerase
    926..988     +  CDS            3xHA (fragment): three tandem HA epitope tags
    986..1921    +  CDS            Rnf126: RN126_MOUSE - Experimental evidence at protein level: Swiss-Prot protein existence level 1. E3 ubiquitin-protein ligase that mediates ubiquitination oF target proteins (By similarity). Depending on the associated E2 ligase, mediates 'Lys-48'- and 'Lys-63'-linked polyubiquitination of substrates (PubMed:23418353). Part of a BAG6-dependent quality control process ensuring that proteins of the secretory pathway that are mislocalized to the cytosol are degraded by the proteasome (By similarity). Probably acts by providing the ubiquitin ligase activity associated with the BAG6 complex and be respon
   1998..2222    +  polyA_signal   bGH poly(A) signal: bovine growth hormone polyadenylation signal
   2226..2247    +  promoter       SV40 promoter (fragment): SV40 enhancer and early promoter
   2268..2696    +  rep_origin     f1 ori (sequence partly withheld): f1 bacteriophage origin of replication; arrow indicates direction of (+) strand synthesis
   2710..3039    +  promoter       SV40 promoter: SV40 enhancer and early promoter
   3087..3134    +  promoter       EM7 promoter: synthetic bacterial promoter&nbsp
   3153..3527    +  CDS            BleoR: antibiotic-binding protein; Sh ble from Streptoalloteichus hindustanus; confers resistance to bleomycin, phleomycin, and Zeocin™
   3537..3662    +  CDS            ble (fragment): BLE_KLEPN - Experimental evidence at protein level: Swiss-Prot protein existence level 1. Binding protein with a strong affinity to the bleomycin family of antibiotics. Binds to CL990; an antimitotic-antibiotic compound. From Klebsiella pneumoniae.
   3657..3778    +  polyA_signal   SV40 poly(A) signal: SV40 polyadenylation signal
   3851..3867    -  protein_bind   lac operator: The lac repressor binds to the lac operator to inhibit transcription in E. coli. This inhibition can be relieved by adding lactose or isopropyl-β-D-thiogalactopyranoside (IPTG). lac repressor encoded by lacI
   3875..3905    -  promoter       lac promoter: promoter for the E. coli lac operon
   3920..3941    -  protein_bind   CAP binding site: CAP binding activates transcription in the presence of cAMP. E. coli catabolite activator protein
   3954..4046    -  CDS            lacI (fragment): lac repressor; lacI; The lac repressor binds to the lac operator to inhibit transcription in E. coli. This inhibition can be relieved by adding lactose or isopropyl-β-D-thiogalactopyranoside (IPTG).
   4229..4817    -  rep_origin     ori: high-copy-number ColE1/pMB1/pBR322/pUC origin of replication
   4988..5848    -  CDS            AmpR: β-lactamase; bla; confers resistance to ampicillin, carbenicillin, and related antibiotics
   5849..5953    -  promoter       AmpR promoter: bla
