[The description below was written by a language model from this plasmid's Addgene catalogue record and pLannotate feature annotations shown in this document.]
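Description:
HA-RNF126 is a mammalian expression plasmid built on a pcDNA3.1-HA2 backbone that produces mouse RNF126, an E3 ubiquitin ligase, carrying a double HA epitope tag at its N terminus. The sequenced plasmid is about 6 kb. It is maintained in E. coli at high copy through a ColE1/pUC-type origin and selected with ampicillin via the β-lactamase gene and its native promoter. An f1 origin is also present, which in principle permits single-stranded DNA production.

Expression of the insert is driven by the human cytomegalovirus immediate-early enhancer and promoter, and transcripts are terminated by the bovine growth hormone polyadenylation signal. A T7 promoter lies between the CMV promoter and the coding region and can serve for in vitro transcription or as a sequencing primer site. The annotation software labels the tag as a fragment of a 3xHA element, which is consistent with the two tandem HA copies described in the catalogue entry. This tag runs directly into the Rnf126 open reading frame, which was inserted by restriction cloning between BamHI and EcoRI sites, with the EcoRI site lost in the process. A second cassette places the Sh ble gene (bleomycin/phleomycin/Zeocin resistance) under both the SV40 early promoter and the bacterial EM7 promoter, followed by the SV40 poly(A) signal, which suggests a Zeocin-selectable version of the backbone that could support selection of stable mammalian transfectants, although the catalogue entry does not list a mammalian selection marker. Short annotated fragments such as the HIV-1 LTR, bom, lacI and Klebsiella ble matches are probably backbone remnants or incidental similarity hits.

The HA tag allows RNF126 to be detected or immunoprecipitated with anti-HA antibodies. The associated publication concerns the role of RNF126 in retrograde sorting of the cation-independent mannose 6-phosphate receptor.
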