Addgene plasmid #138647: HA-RNF126
Purpose: Mammalian expression of 2HA-tagged RNF126
Depositing lab: Jane McGlade. Depositing organization: Hospital for Sick Children. Publication: The ubiquitin ligase RNF126 regulates the retrograde sorting of the cation-independent mannose 6-phosphate receptor. Smith CJ, McGlade CJ. Exp Cell Res. 2014 Jan 15;320(2):219-32. doi: 10.1016/j.yexcr.2013.11.013. Epub 2013 Nov 23. PubMed 24275455.
Backbone
  Vector backbone: pcDNA3.1-HA2
  Vector type: Mammalian Expression
Growth in bacteria
  Bacterial resistance: Ampicillin, 100 μg/mL
  Growth temperature: 37°C
  Growth strain: DH5alpha
  Copy number: High Copy
Gene/Insert
  Gene/Insert name: RNF126
  Species: M. musculus (mouse)
  Entrez Gene: RNF126
  Tag / fusion protein: HA-HA (N terminal on insert)
  Cloning method: Restriction Enzyme; 5′ cloning site BamH1 (unknown if destroyed); 3′ cloning site EcoR1 (destroyed during cloning)
Terms and licenses: Academic/Nonprofit Terms; Industry Terms: Not Available to Industry
How to cite: HA-RNF126 was a gift from Jane McGlade (Addgene plasmid # 138647 ; http://n2t.net/addgene:138647 ; RRID:Addgene_138647)
